>Addgene plasmid #64737 | pSP-G2 | addgene full sequence | sequence record 459084 | Addgene NGS Result
TCGCGCGTTTCGGTGATGACGGTGAAAACCTCTGACACATGCAGCTCCCGGAGACGGTCACAGCTTGTCT
GTAAGCGGATGCCGGGAGCAGACAAGCCCGTCAGGGCGCGTCAGCGGGTGTTGGCGGGTGTCGGGGCTGG
CTTAACTATGCGGCATCAGAGCAGATTGTACTGAGAGTGCACCATACCACCTTTTCAATTCATCATTTTT
TTTTTATTCTTTTTTTTGATTTCGGTTTCCTTGAAATTTTTTTGATTCGGTAATCTCCGAACAGAAGGAA
GAACGAAGGAAGGAGCACAGACTTAGATTGGTATATATACGCATATGTAGTGTTGAAGAAACATGAAATT
GCCCAGTATTCTTAACCCAACTGCACAGAACAAAAACCTGCAGGAAACGAAGATAAATCATGTCGAAAGC
TACATATAAGGAACGTGCTGCTACTCATCCTAGTCCTGTTGCTGCCAAGCTATTTAATATCATGCACGAA
AAGCAAACAAACTTGTGTGCTTCATTGGATGTTCGTACCACCAAGGAATTACTGGAGTTAGTTGAAGCAT
TAGGTCCCAAAATTTGTTTACTAAAAACACATGTGGATATCTTGACTGATTTTTCCATGGAGGGCACAGT
TAAGCCGCTAAAGGCATTATCCGCCAAGTACAATTTTTTACTCTTCGAAGACAGAAAATTTGCTGACATT
GGTAATACAGTCAAATTGCAGTACTCTGCGGGTGTATACAGAATAGCAGAATGGGCAGACATTACGAATG
CACACGGTGTGGTGGGCCCAGGTATTGTTAGCGGTTTGAAGCAGGCGGCAGAAGAAGTAACAAAGGAACC
TAGAGGCCTTTTGATGTTAGCAGAATTGTCATGCAAGGGCTCCCTATCTACTGGAGAATATACTAAGGGT
ACTGTTGACATTGCGAAGAGCGACAAAGATTTTGTTATCGGCTTTATTGCTCAAAGAGACATGGGTGGAA
GAGATGAAGGTTACGATTGGTTGATTATGACACCCGGTGTGGGTTTAGATGACAAGGGAGACGCATTGGG
TCAACAGTATAGAACCGTGGATGATGTGGTCTCTACAGGATCTGACATTATTATTGTTGGAAGAGGACTA
TTTGCAAAGGGAAGGGATGCTAAGGTAGAGGGTGAACGTTACAGAAAAGCAGGCTGGGAAGCATATTTGA
GAAGATGCGGCCAGCAAAACTAAAAAACTGTATTATAAGTAAATGCATGTATACTAAACTCACAAATTAG
AGCTTCAATTTAATTATATCAGTTATTACCCTATGCGGTGTGAAATACCGCACAGATGCGTAAGGAGAAA
ATACCGCATCAGGAAATTGTAAGCGTTAATATTTTGTTAAAATTCGCGTTAAATTTTTGTTAAATCAGCT
CATTTTTTAACCAATAGGCCGAAATCGGCAAAATCCCTTATAAATCAAAAGAATAGACCGAGATAGGGT
[37 nt withheld, positions 1470-1506]
AAAGAACGTGGACTCCAACGTCAAAGG
[49 nt withheld, positions 1534-1582]
T
[91 nt withheld, positions 1584-1674]
G
[124 nt withheld, positions 1676-1799]
CCATTCGCCATTCAGGCTGCGCAACTGTTGGGAAGGGCGATCGGTGCGGGCCTCTTCGCTATTACGCCAG
CTGAATTGGAGCGACCTCATGCTATACCTGAGAAAGCAACCTGACCTACAGGAAAGAGTTACTCAAGAAT
AAGAATTTTCGTTTTAAAACCTAAGAGTCACTTTAAAATTTGTATACACTTATTTTTTTTATAACTTATT
TAATAATAAAAATCATAAATCATAAGAAATTCGCTTATTTAGAAGTGTCAACAACGTATCTACCAACGAT
TTGACCCTTTTCCATCTTTTCGTAAATTTCTGGCAAGGTAGACAAGCCGACAACCTTGATTGGAGACTTG
ACCAAACCTCTGGCGAAGAATTGTTAATTAAGAGCTCAGATCTTATCGTCGTCATCCTTGTAATCCATCG
ATACTAGTGCGGCCGCTTGTTTTATATTTGTTGTAAAAAGTAGATAATTACTTCCTTGATGATCTGTAAA
AAAGAGAAAAAGAAAGCATCTAAGAACTTGAAAAACTACGAATTAGAAAAGACCAAATATGTATTTCTTG
CATTGACCAATTTATGCAAGTTTATATATATGTAAATGTAAGTTTCACGAGGTTCTACTAAACTAAACCA
CCCCCTTGGTTAGAAGAAAAGAGTGTGTGAGAACAGGCTGTTGTTGTCACACGATTCGGACAATTCTGTT
TGAAAGAGAGAGAGTAACAGTACGATCGAACGAACTTTGCTCTGGAGATCACAGTGGGCATCATAGCATG
TGGTACTAAACCCTTTCCCGCCATTCCAGAACCTTCGATTGCTTGTTACAAAACCTGTGAGCCGTCGCTA
GGACCTTGTTGTGTGACGAAATTGGAAGCTGCAATCAATAGGAAGACAGGAAGTCGAGCGTGTCTGGGTT
TTTTCAGTTTTGTTCTTTTTGCAAACAAATCACGAGCGACGGTAATTTCTTTCTCGATAAGAGGCCACGT
GCTTTATGAGGGTAACATCAATTCAAGAAGGAGGGAAACACTTCCTTTTTCTGGCCCTGATAATAGTATG
AGGGTGAAGCCAAAATAAAGGATTCGCGCCCAAATCGGCATCTTTAAATGCAGGTATGCGATAGTTCCTC
ACTCTTTCCTTACTCACGAGTAATTCTTGCAAATGCCTATTATGCAGATGTTATAATATCTGTGCGTCTT
GAGTTGAAGTCAGGAATCTAAAATAAAAATTAAGGTTAATAAAAAGAGGAAAGAAAAAAAAATTAATCGA
TTTACAGAAACTTGCACACTAAAAATACACAACTAAAAGCAATTACAGTATGGGAAGTCATCGACGTTAT
CTCTACTATAGTATATTATCATTTCTATTATTATCCTGCTCAGTGGTACTTGCAAAACAAGATAAGACCC
CATTCTTTGAAGGTACTTCCAGGCCGGCCGCACACACCATAGCTTCAAAATGTTTCTACTCCTTTTTTAC
TCTTCCAGATTTTCTCGGACTCCGCGCATCGCCGTACCACTTCAAAACACCCAAGCACAGCATACTAAAT
TTCCCCTCTTTCTTCCTCTAGGGTGTCGTTAATTACCCGTACTAAAGGTTTGGAAAAGAAAAAAGAGACC
GCCTCGTTTCTTTTTCTTCGTCGAAAAAGGCAATAAAAATTTTTATCACGTTTCTTTTTCTTGAAAATTT
TTTTTTTTGATTTTTTTCTCTTTCGATGACCTCCCATTGATATTTAAGTTAATAAACGGTCTTCAATTTC
TCAAGTTTCAGTTTCATTTTTCTTGTTCTATTACAACTTTTTTTACTTCTTGCTCATTAGAAAGAAAGCA
TAGCAATCTAATCTAAGTTTTAATTACAAGGATCCGTAATACGACTCACTATAGGGCCCGGGCGTCGACA
TGGAACAGAAGTTGATTTCCGAAGAAGACCTCGAGTAAGCTTGGTACCGCGGCTAGCTAAGATCCGCTCT
AACCGAAAAGGAAGGAGTTAGACAACCTGAAGTCTAGGTCCCTATTTATTTTTTTATAGTTATGTTAGTA
TTAAGAACGTTATTTATATTTCAAATTTTTCTTTTTTTTCTGTACAGACGCGTGTACGCATGTAACATTA
TACTGAAAACCTTGCTTGAGAAGGTTTTGGGACGCTCGAAGATCCAGCTGCATTAATGAATCGGCCAACG
CGCGGGGAGAGGCGGTTTGCGTATTGGGCGCTCTTCCGCTTCCTCGCTCACTGACTCGCTGCGCTCGGTC
GTTCGGCTGCGGCGAGCGGTATCAGCTCACTCAAAGGCGGTAATACGGTTATCCACAGAATCAGGGGATA
ACGCAGGAAAGAACATGTGAGCAAAAGGCCAGCAAAAGGCCAGGAACCGTAAAAAGGCCGCGTTGCTGGC
GTTTTTCCATAGGCTCCGCCCCCCTGACGAGCATCACAAAAATCGACGCTCAAGTCAGAGGTGGCGAAAC
CCGACAGGACTATAAAGATACCAGGCGTTTCCCCCTGGAAGCTCCCTCGTGCGCTCTCCTGTTCCGACCC
TGCCGCTTACCGGATACCTGTCCGCCTTTCTCCCTTCGGGAAGCGTGGCGCTTTCTCATAGCTCACGCTG
TAGGTATCTCAGTTCGGTGTAGGTCGTTCGCTCCAAGCTGGGCTGTGTGCACGAACCCCCCGTTCAGCCC
GACCGCTGCGCCTTATCCGGTAACTATCGTCTTGAGTCCAACCCGGTAAGACACGACTTATCGCCACTGG
CAGCAGCCACTGGTAACAGGATTAGCAGAGCGAGGTATGTAGGCGGTGCTACAGAGTTCTTGAAGTGGTG
GCCTAACTACGGCTACACTAGAAGAACAGTATTTGGTATCTGCGCTCTGCTGAAGCCAGTTACCTTCGGA
AAAAGAGTTGGTAGCTCTTGATCCGGCAAACAAACCACCGCTGGTAGCGGTGGTTTTTTTGTTTGCAAGC
AGCAGATTACGCGCAGAAAAAAAGGATCTCAAGAAGATCCTTTGATCTTTTCTACGGGGTCTGACGCTCA
GTGGAACGAAAACTCACGTTAAGGGATTTTGGTCATGAGATTATCAAAAAGGATCTTCACCTAGATCCTT
TTAAATTAAAAATGAAGTTTTAAATCAATCTAAAGTATATATGAGTAAACTTGGTCTGACAGTTACCAAT
GCTTAATCAGTGAGGCACCTATCTCAGCGATCTGTCTATTTCGTTCATCCATAGTTGCCTGACTCCCCGT
CGTGTAGATAACTACGATACGGGAGGGCTTACCATCTGGCCCCAGTGCTGCAATGATACCGCGAGACCCA
CGCTCACCGGCTCCAGATTTATCAGCAATAAACCAGCCAGCCGGAAGGGCCGAGCGCAGAAGTGGTCCTG
CAACTTTATCCGCCTCCATCCAGTCTATTAATTGTTGCCGGGAAGCTAGAGTAAGTAGTTCGCCAGTTAA
TAGTTTGCGCAACGTTGTTGCCATTGCTACAGGCATCGTGGTGTCACGCTCGTCGTTTGGTATGGCTTCA
TTCAGCTCCGGTTCCCAACGATCAAGGCGAGTTACATGATCCCCCATGTTGTGCAAAAAAGCGGTTAGCT
CCTTCGGTCCTCCGATCGTTGTCAGAAGTAAGTTGGCCGCAGTGTTATCACTCATGGTTATGGCAGCACT
GCATAATTCTCTTACTGTCATGCCATCCGTAAGATGCTTTTCTGTGACTGGTGAGTACTCAACCAAGTCA
TTCTGAGAATAGTGTATGCGGCGACCGAGTTGCTCTTGCCCGGCGTCAATACGGGATAATACCGCGCCAC
ATAGCAGAACTTTAAAAGTGCTCATCATTGGAAAACGTTCTTCGGGGCGAAAACTCTCAAGGATCTTACC
GCTGTTGAGATCCAGTTCGATGTAACCCACTCGTGCACCCAACTGATCTTCAGCATCTTTTACTTTCACC
AGCGTTTCTGGGTGAGCAAAAACAGGAAGGCAAAATGCCGCAAAAAAGGGAATAAGGGCGACACGGAAAT
GTTGAATACTCATACTCTTCCTTTTTCAATATTATTGAAGCATTTATCAGGGTTATTGTCTCATGAGCGG
ATACATATTTGAATGTATTTAGAAAAATAAACAAATAGGGGTTCCGCGCACATTTCCCCGAAAAGTGCCA
CCTGAACGAAGCATCTGTGCTTCATTTTGTAGAACAAAAATGCAACGCGAGAGCGCTAATTTTTCAAACA
AAGAATCTGAGCTGCATTTTTACAGAACAGAAATGCAACGCGAAAGCGCTATTTTACCAACGAAGAATCT
GTGCTTCATTTTTGTAAAACAAAAATGCAACGCGAGAGCGCTAATTTTTCAAACAAAGAATCTGAGCTGC
ATTTTTACAGAACAGAAATGCAACGCGAGAGCGCTATTTTACCAACAAAGAATCTATACTTCTTTTTTGT
TCTACAAAAATGCATCCCGAGAGCGCTATTTTTCTAACAAAGCATCTTAGATTACTTTTTTTCTCCTTTG
TGCGCTCTATAATGCAGTCTCTTGATAACTTTTTGCACTGTAGGTCCGTTAAGGTTAGAAGAAGGCTACT
TTGGTGTCTATTTTCTCTTCCATAAAAAAAGCCTGACTCCACTTCCCGCGTTTACTGATTACTAGCGAAG
CTGCGGGTGCATTTTTTCAAGATAAAGGCATCCCCGATTATATTCTATACCGATGTGGATTGCGCATACT
TTGTGAACAGAAAGTGATAGCGTTGATGATTCTTCATTGGTCAGAAAATTATGAACGGTTTCTTCTATTT
TGTCTCTATATACTACGTATAGGAAATGTTTACATTTTCGTATTGTTTTCGATTCACTCTATGAATAGTT
CTTACTACAATTTTTTTGTCTAAAGAGTAATACTAGAGATAAACATAAAAAATGTAGAGGTCGAGTTTAG
ATGCAAGTTCAAGGAGCGAAAGGTGGATGGGTAGGTTATATAGGGATATAGCACAGAGATATATAGCAAA
GAGATACTTTTGAGCAATGTTTGTGGAAGCGGTATTCGCAATATTTTAGTAGCTCGTTACAGTCCGGTGC
GTTTTTGGTTTTTTGAAAGTGCGTCTTCAGAGCGCTTTTGGTTTTCAAAAGCGCTCTGAAGTTCCTATAC
TTTCTAGAGAATAGGAACTTCGGAATAGGAACTTCAAAGCGTTTCCGAAAACGAGCGCTTCCGAAAATGC
AACGCGAGCTGCGCACATACAGCTCACTGTTCACGTCGCACCTATATCTGCGTGTTGCCTGTATATATAT
ATACATGAGAAGAACGGCATAGTGCGTGTTTATGCTTAAATGCGTACTTATATGCGTCTATTTATGTAGG
ATGAAAGGTAGTCTAGTACCTCCTGTGATATTATCCCATTCCATGCGGGGTATCGTATGCTTCCTTCAGC
ACTACCCTTTAGCTGTTCTATATGCTGCCACTCCTCAATTGGATTAGTCTCATCCTTCAATGCTATCATT
TCCTTTGATATTGGATCATACTAAGAAACCATTATTATCATGACATTAACCTATAAAAATAGGCGTATCA
CGAGGCCCTTTCGTC
Features (pLannotate 1.2.2; 19 found; start..end, strand, type, name):
    137..186     +  misc_feature   bom (fragment): basis of mobility region from pBR322
    194..409     +  promoter       URA3 promoter: S. cerevisiae URA3
    410..1213    +  CDS            URA3: orotidine-5'-phosphate decarboxylase, required for uracil biosynthesis; S. cerevisiae URA3; yeast auxotrophic marker, counterselectable with 5-fluoroorotic acid (5-FOA)
   1292..1343    +  misc_feature   bom (fragment): basis of mobility region from pBR322
   1371..1799    -  rep_origin     f1 ori (sequence partly withheld): f1 bacteriophage origin of replication; arrow indicates direction of (+) strand synthesis
   1803..1872    -  CDS            lacZα (fragment): LacZα fragment of β-galactosidase; lacZ fragment
   1878..2043    -  terminator     ADH1 terminator: S. cerevisiae ADH1; transcription terminator for the S. cerevisiae alcohol dehydrogenase 1 (ADH1) gene
   2047..2169    -  CDS            ADH1 (fragment): ADH1_YEAST - Also known as ADC1. Experimental evidence at protein level: Swiss-Prot protein existence level 1. This isozyme preferentially catalyzes the conversion of primary unbranched alcohols to their corresponding aldehydes. Also shows activity toward secondary alcohols. From Saccharomyces cerevisiae (strain ATCC 204508 / S288c) (Baker's yeast).
   2188..2214    -  CDS            3xFLAG (fragment): three tandem FLAG® epitope tags
   3109..3219    +  CDS            ADP1 (fragment): ADP1_YEAST - Experimental evidence at protein level: Swiss-Prot protein existence level 1. From Saccharomyces cerevisiae (strain ATCC 204508 / S288c) (Baker's yeast).
   3237..3636    +  promoter       TEF1 promoter: S. cerevisiae TEF1; promoter for EF-1α
   3656..3674    +  promoter       T7 promoter: promoter for bacteriophage T7 RNA polymerase
   3751..3940    +  terminator     CYC1 terminator: S. cerevisiae CYC1; transcription terminator for CYC1
   3943..4000    -  CDS            lacI (fragment): lac repressor; lacI; The lac repressor binds to the lac operator to inhibit transcription in E. coli. This inhibition can be relieved by adding lactose or isopropyl-β-D-thiogalactopyranoside (IPTG).
   4183..4771    -  rep_origin     ori: high-copy-number ColE1/pMB1/pBR322/pUC origin of replication
   4942..5802    -  CDS            AmpR: β-lactamase; bla; confers resistance to ampicillin, carbenicillin, and related antibiotics
   5803..5907    -  promoter       AmpR promoter: bla
   5934..7276    -  rep_origin     2μ ori: yeast 2μ plasmid origin of replication
   7344..35      +  CDS            rop (fragment) (across the origin): Rop protein, which maintains plasmids at low copy number; rop
