[The description below was written by a language model from this plasmid's Addgene catalogue record and pLannotate feature annotations shown in this document.]
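Description:
pSP-G2 is an empty yeast expression backbone of about 7.3 kb, derived from pESC-URA and designed as an E. coli/Saccharomyces cerevisiae shuttle vector. In bacteria it replicates at high copy from a ColE1/pUC-type origin and is selected with ampicillin through the bla (AmpR) gene and its own promoter. An f1 origin is also present, which in principle allows single-stranded DNA production. In yeast it is maintained as a multicopy episome via the 2μ origin and selected by uracil prototrophy through URA3 under its native promoter. This marker can also be counterselected with 5-FOA. Short annotated fragments of bom, rop, lacZα and lacI appear to be non-functional remnants of ancestral cloning vectors.

The expression region keeps the divergent two-cassette layout of the pESC series. On the forward strand, a TEF1 promoter (the strong constitutive promoter of the translation elongation factor EF-1α gene) is followed by a T7 promoter, a short unannotated stretch that presumably holds cloning sites, and the CYC1 terminator. In the opposite orientation lies an ADH1 terminator, preceded by a small ADH1 coding remnant and a partial FLAG epitope annotation, which suggests an optional tag next to the second cloning site. The feature table does not identify the promoter driving this second cassette: roughly 900 bp between the FLAG fragment and the TEF1 promoter are unannotated apart from a short ADP1 fragment. The associated study concerned characterising yeast promoters to build a new expression vector, so a second constitutive promoter may sit here, but the record does not name it. No insert is present. The plasmid is intended for cloning one or two genes for expression in S. cerevisiae, for example in metabolic engineering.
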