Addgene plasmid #64737: pSP-G2
Purpose: (Empty Backbone) Yeast expression plasmid
Depositing lab: Jens Nielsen. Depositing organization: Chalmers University of Technology. Publication: Characterization of different promoters for designing a new expression vector in Saccharomyces cerevisiae. Partow S, Siewers V, Bjorn S, Nielsen J, Maury J. Yeast. 2010 Nov;27(11):955-64. doi: 10.1002/yea.1806. PubMed 20625983.
Backbone
  Vector backbone: pSP-G2 (derived from pESC-URA)
  Vector type: Yeast Expression
  Selectable markers: URA3
Growth in bacteria
  Bacterial resistance: Ampicillin, 100 μg/mL
  Growth temperature: 37°C
  Growth strain: DH5alpha
  Copy number: High Copy
Terms and licenses: Academic/Nonprofit Terms; Industry Terms: Not Available to Industry
How to cite: pSP-G2 was a gift from Jens Nielsen (Addgene plasmid # 64737 ; http://n2t.net/addgene:64737 ; RRID:Addgene_64737)
