>Addgene plasmid #64737 | pSP-G2 | addgene partial sequence | sequence record 114563 | pHybLex_rev 5'-GAGTCACTTTAAAATTTGTATACAC-3'
TCATAAATCATAAGAAATTCGCTTATTTAGAAGTGTCAACAACGTATCTACCAACGATTTGACCCTTTTC
CATCTTTTCGTAAATTTCTGGCAAGGTAGACAAGCCGACAACCTTGATTGGAGACTTGACCAAACCTCTG
GCGAAGAATTGTTAATTAAGAGCTCAGATCTTATCGTCGTCATCCTTGTAATCCATCGATACTAGTGCGG
CCGCTTGTTTTATATTTGTTGTAAAAAGTAGATAATTACTTCCTTGATGATCTGTAAAAAAGAGAAAAAG
AAAGCATCTAAGAACTTGAAAAACTACGAATTAGAAAAGACCAAATATGTATTTCTTGCATTGACCAATT
TATGCAAGTTTATATATATGTAAATGTAAGTTTCACGAGGTTCTACTAAACTAAACCACCCCCTTGGTTA
GAAGAAAAGAGTGTGTGAGAACAGGCTGTTGTTGTCACACGATTCGGACAATTCTGTTTGAAAGAGAGAG
AGTAACAGTACGATCGAACGAACTTTGCTCTGGAGATCACAGTGGGCATCATAGCATGTGGTACTAAACC
CTTTCCCGCCATTCCAGAACCTTCGATTGCTTGTTACAAAACCTGTGAGCCGTCGCTAGGACCTTGTTGT
GTGACG
