>Addgene plasmid #64737 | pSP-G2 | addgene partial sequence | sequence record 114564 | L4440 5'-AGCGAGTCAGTGAGCGAG-3'
CAAGGTTTTCAGTATAATGTTACATGCGTACACGCGTCTGTACAGAAAAAAAAGAAAAATTTGAAATATA
AATAACGTTCTTAATACTAACATAACTATAAAAAAATAAATAGGGACCTAGACTTCAGGTTGTCTAACTC
CTTCCTTTTCGGTTAGAGCGGATCTTAGCTAGCCGCGGTACCAAGCTTACTCGAGGTCTTCTTCGGAAAT
CAACTTCTGTTCCATGTCGACGCCCGGGCCCTATAGTGAGTCGTATTACGGATCCTTGTAATTAAAACTT
AGATTAGATTGCTATGCTTTCTTTCTAATGAGCAAGAAGTAAAAAAAGTTGTAATAGAACAAGAAAAATG
AAACTGAAACTTGAGAAATTGAAGACCGTTTATTAACTTAAATATCAATGGGAGGTCATCGAAAGAGAAA
AAAATCAAAAAAAAAAATTTTCAAGAAAAAGAAACGTGATAAAAATTTTTATTGCCTTTTTCGACGAAGA
AAAAGAAACGAGGCGGTCTCTTTTTTCTTTTCCAAACCTTTAGTACGGGTAATTAACGACACCCTAGAGG
AAGAAAGAGGGGAAATTTAGTATGCTGTGCTTGGGTGTTTTGAAGTGGTACGGCGATGCGCGGAGTCCGA
G
